>Addgene plasmid #161250 | pDONR221-SLC36A1_STOP | addgene full sequence | sequence record 416479 | Addgene NGS Result
CTTTCCTGCGTTATCCCCTGATTCTGTGGATAACCGTATTACCGCCTTTGAGTGAGCTGATACCGCTCGC
CGCAGCCGAACGACCGAGCGCAGCGAGTCAGTGAGCGAGGAAGCGGAAGAGCGCCCAATACGCAAACCGC
CTCTCCCCGCGCGTTGGCCGATTCATTAATGCAGCTGGCACGACAGGTTTCCCGACTGGAAAGCGGGCAG
TGAGCGCAACGCAATTAATACGCGTACCGCTAGCCAGGAAGAGTTTGTAGAAACGCAAAAAGGCCATCCG
TCAGGATGGCCTTCTGCTTAGTTTGATGCCTGGCAGTTTATGGCGGGCGTCCTGCCCGCCACCCTCCGGG
CCGTTGCTTCACAACGTTCAAATCCGCTCCCGGCGGATTTGTCCTACTCAGGAGAGCGTTCACCGACAAA
CAACAGATAAAACGAAAGGCCCAGTCTTCCGACTGAGCCTTTCGTTTTATTTGATGCCTGGCAGTTCCCT
ACTCTCGCGTTAACGCTAGCATGGATGTTTTCCCAGTCACGACGTTGTAAAACGACGGCCAGTCTTAAGC
TCGGGCCCCAAATAATGATTTTATTTTGACTGATAGTGACCTGTTCGTTGCAACACATTGATGAGCAATG
CTTTTTTATAATGCCAACTTTGTACAAAAAAGCAGGCTCCACCATGTCCACCCAGCGGCTGAGAAACGAG
GACTACCACGATTATAGCTCCACAGACGTGTCTCCTGAGGAGAGCCCATCCGAGGGCCTGAACAATCTGT
CTAGCCCTGGCAGCTACCAGAGGTTCGGCCAGTCTAATAGCACCACATGGTTTCAGACCCTGATCCACCT
GCTGAAGGGCAACATCGGAACAGGACTGCTGGGACTGCCACTGGCAGTGAAGAATGCCGGCATCGTGATG
GGCCCCATCAGCCTGCTGATCATCGGCATCGTGGCCGTGCACTGCATGGGCATCCTGGTGAAGTGCGCCC
ACCACTTCTGTCGGAGACTGAACAAGTCCTTTGTGGACTACGGCGATACAGTGATGTATGGCCTGGAGTC
CTCTCCATGTTCTTGGCTCAGAAATCACGCCCATTGGGGTAGGCGCGTGGTGGACTTCTTTCTGATCGTG
ACCCAGCTGGGCTTCTGCTGCGTGTACTTCGTGTTTCTGGCCGATAACTTTAAGCAGGTCATCGAGGCCG
CCAATGGCACCACAAACAATTGCCACAACAATGAGACAGTGATCCTGACCCCTACAATGGATTCCAGACT
GTATATGCTGTCTTTCCTGCCATTTCTGGTGCTGCTGGTGTTCATCAGGAACCTGCGCGCCCTGTCCATC
TTTTCTCTGCTGGCCAATATCACCATGCTGGTGTCCCTGGTCATGATCTACCAGTTCATCGTGCAGAGGA
TCCCAGACCCATCTCACCTGCCACTGGTGGCACCTTGGAAGACCTATCCCCTGTTCTTTGGCACAGCCAT
CTTCAGCTTTGAGGGCATCGGCATGGTGCTGCCTCTGGAGAACAAGATGAAGGATCCACGCAAGTTCCCC
CTGATCCTGTACCTGGGCATGGTCATCGTGACCATCCTGTACATCAGCCTGGGCTGCCTGGGCTATCTGC
AGTTTGGCGCCAATATCCAGGGCTCCATCACACTGAACCTGCCCAATTGTTGGCTGTACCAGAGCGTGAA
GCTGCTGTATTCCATCGGCATCTTCTTTACCTACGCCCTGCAGTTCTATGTGCCCGCCGAGATCATCATC
CCCTTCTTCGTGAGCAGGGCACCAGAGCACTGCGAGCTGGTGGTGGACCTGTTCGTGAGAACCGTGCTGG
TGTGCCTGACATGTATCCTGGCCATCCTGATCCCCCGGCTGGACCTGGTCATCAGCCTGGTGGGATCCGT
GAGCTCCTCTGCCCTGGCCCTGATCATCCCCCCTCTGCTGGAGGTGACCACATTCTATTCTGAGGGCATG
AGCCCTCTGACCATCTTTAAGGACGCCCTGATCAGCATCCTGGGCTTCGTGGGCTTTGTGGTGGGCACAT
ACGAGGCCCTGTATGAGCTGATCCAGCCTTCTAACGCCCCAATCTTCATCAATAGCACCTGTGCCTTTAT
CTAAGACCCAGCTTTCTTGTACAAAGTTGGCATTATAAGAAAGCATTGCTTATCAATTTGTTGCAACGAA
CAGGTCACTATCAGTCAAAATAAAATCATTATTTGCCATCCAGCTGATATCCCCTATAGTGAGTCGTATT
ACATGGTCATAGCTGTTTCCTGGCAGCTCTGGCCCGTGTCTCAAAATCTCTGATGTTACATTGCACAAGA
TAAAAATATATCATCATGAACAATAAAACTGTCTGCTTACATAAACAGTAATACAAGGGGTGTTATGAGC
CATATTCAACGGGAAACGTCGAGGCCGCGATTAAATTCCAACATGGATGCTGATTTATATGGGTATAAAT
GGGCTCGCGATAATGTCGGGCAATCAGGTGCGACAATCTATCGCTTGTATGGGAAGCCCGATGCGCCAGA
GTTGTTTCTGAAACATGGCAAAGGTAGCGTTGCCAATGATGTTACAGATGAGATGGTCAGACTAAACTGG
CTGACGGAATTTATGCCTCTTCCGACCATCAAGCATTTTATCCGTACTCCTGATGATGCATGGTTACTCA
CCACTGCGATCCCCGGAAAAACAGCATTCCAGGTATTAGAAGAATATCCTGATTCAGGTGAAAATATTGT
TGATGCGCTGGCAGTGTTCCTGCGCCGGTTGCATTCGATTCCTGTTTGTAATTGTCCTTTTAACAGCGAT
CGCGTATTTCGTCTCGCTCAGGCGCAATCACGAATGAATAACGGTTTGGTTGATGCGAGTGATTTTGATG
ACGAGCGTAATGGCTGGCCTGTTGAACAAGTCTGGAAAGAAATGCATAAACTTTTGCCATTCTCACCGGA
TTCAGTCGTCACTCATGGTGATTTCTCACTTGATAACCTTATTTTTGACGAGGGGAAATTAATAGGTTGT
ATTGATGTTGGACGAGTCGGAATCGCAGACCGATACCAGGATCTTGCCATCCTATGGAACTGCCTCGGTG
AGTTTTCTCCTTCATTACAGAAACGGCTTTTTCAAAAATATGGTATTGATAATCCTGATATGAATAAATT
GCAGTTTCATTTGATGCTCGATGAGTTTTTCTAATCAGAATTGGTTAATTGGTTGTAACACTGGCAGAGC
ATTACGCTGACTTGACGGGACGGCGCAAGCTCATGACCAAAATCCCTTAACGTGAGTTACGCGTCGTTCC
ACTGAGCGTCAGACCCCGTAGAAAAGATCAAAGGATCTTCTTGAGATCCTTTTTTTCTGCGCGTAATCTG
CTGCTTGCAAACAAAAAAACCACCGCTACCAGCGGTGGTTTGTTTGCCGGATCAAGAGCTACCAACTCTT
TTTCCGAAGGTAACTGGCTTCAGCAGAGCGCAGATACCAAATACTGTTCTTCTAGTGTAGCCGTAGTTAG
GCCACCACTTCAAGAACTCTGTAGCACCGCCTACATACCTCGCTCTGCTAATCCTGTTACCAGTGGCTGC
TGCCAGTGGCGATAAGTCGTGTCTTACCGGGTTGGACTCAAGACGATAGTTACCGGATAAGGCGCAGCGG
TCGGGCTGAACGGGGGGTTCGTGCACACAGCCCAGCTTGGAGCGAACGACCTACACCGAACTGAGATACC
TACAGCGTGAGCTATGAGAAAGCGCCACGCTTCCCGAAGGGAGAAAGGCGGACAGGTATCCGGTAAGCGG
CAGGGTCGGAACAGGAGAGCGCACGAGGGAGCTTCCAGGGGGAAACGCCTGGTATCTTTATAGTCCTGTC
GGGTTTCGCCACCTCTGACTTGAGCGTCGATTTTTGTGATGCTCGTCAGGGGGGCGGAGCCTATGGAAAA
ACGCCAGCAACGCGGCCTTTTTACGGTTCCTGGCCTTTTGCTGGCCTTTTGCTCACATGTT
Features (pLannotate 1.2.2; 10 found; start..end, strand, type, name):
    121..213     +  CDS            lacI (fragment): lac repressor; lacI; The lac repressor binds to the lac operator to inhibit transcription in E. coli. This inhibition can be relieved by adding lactose or isopropyl-β-D-thiogalactopyranoside (IPTG).
    268..295     -  terminator     rrnB T2 terminator: transcription terminator T2 from the E. coli rrnB gene
    427..470     +  terminator     rrnB T1 terminator: Escherichia coli rrnB; transcription terminator T1 from the E. coli rrnB gene
    517..553     -  CDS            lacZα (fragment): LacZα fragment of β-galactosidase; lacZ fragment
    569..668     +  protein_bind   attL1: mutant version of attL; recombination site for the Gateway® LR reaction LR Clonase™
    674..2101    +  CDS            SLC36A1: S36A1_HUMAN - Also known as PAT1. Experimental evidence at protein level: Swiss-Prot protein existence level 1. Neutral amino acid/proton symporter. Has a pH-dependent electrogenic transport activity for small amino acids such as glycine, alanine and proline. Besides small apolar L-amino acids, it also recognizes their D-enantiomers and selected amino acid derivatives such as gamma-aminobutyric acid (By similarity). From Homo sapiens (Human).
   2106..2205    -  protein_bind   attL2: mutant version of attL; recombination site for the Gateway® LR reaction LR Clonase™
   2223..2241    -  promoter       T7 promoter: promoter for bacteriophage T7 RNA polymerase
   2375..3184    +  CDS            KanR: aminoglycoside phosphotransferase; aph(3')-Ia; confers resistance to kanamycin in bacteria or G418 (Geneticin®) in eukaryotes
   3331..3919    +  rep_origin     ori: high-copy-number ColE1/pMB1/pBR322/pUC origin of replication
