[The description below was written by a language model from this plasmid's Addgene catalogue record and pLannotate feature annotations shown in this document.]
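Description:
pDONR221-SLC36A1_STOP is a Gateway entry clone built on the pDONR221 backbone, carrying a codon-optimized open reading frame for human SLC36A1 (also known as PAT1 or LYAAT-1). This gene encodes a proton-coupled symporter for small neutral amino acids such as glycine, alanine and proline. The sequenced plasmid is about 4 kb. It is maintained in E. coli through a high-copy ColE1/pUC-type origin and selected with kanamycin via an aminoglycoside phosphotransferase gene. Although the repository lists the vector type as mammalian expression, the feature table shows no eukaryotic promoter or polyadenylation signal. The plasmid therefore serves as a shuttle for the ORF rather than as an expression vector in its own right.

The roughly 1.4 kb ORF lies between attL1 and attL2 sites, the recombination sites used in the Gateway LR reaction. This lets the coding sequence be transferred directionally into any attR-containing destination vector, which then supplies the promoter, tags and selection markers. Upstream of attL1 are the rrnB T1 and T2 transcription terminators, which insulate the insert from read-through transcription in bacteria. A T7 promoter lies beyond attL2, pointing back toward the insert, and the short lacI and lacZα fragments are backbone remnants. M13 forward and reverse primer sites are listed for sequencing the insert.

This version retains a stop codon at the end of the ORF, so it suits expression of the untagged or N-terminally tagged transporter. A companion clone without the stop codon exists for C-terminal fusions. The plasmid belongs to a consortium collection of solute carrier clones assembled to support SLC transporter research and drug discovery.
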