Addgene plasmid #161250: pDONR221-SLC36A1_STOP
Purpose: Gateway entry clone with codon-optimized ORF sequence for subcloning into custom expression vectors. Contains a STOP codon at the end of the codon-optimized ORF sequence.
Depositing lab: RESOLUTE Consortium & Giulio Superti-Furga. Depositing organization: CeMM Research Center for Molecular Medicine. Publication: The RESOLUTE consortium: unlocking SLC transporters for drug discovery. Superti-Furga G, Lackner D, Wiedmer T, Ingles-Prieto A, Barbosa B, Girardi E, Goldmann U, Gurtl B, Klavins K, Klimek C, Lindinger S, Lineiro-Retes E, Muller AC, Onstein S, Redinger G, Reil D, Sedlyarov V, Wolf G, Crawford M, Everley R, ... Steppan CM. Nat Rev Drug Discov. 2020 Jul;19(7):429-430. doi: 10.1038/d41573-020-00056-6. PubMed 32265506.
Backbone
  Vector backbone: pDONR221
  Backbone manufacturer: ThermoFisher Scientific
  Backbone size w/o insert (bp): 2550
  Vector type: Mammalian Expression
Growth in bacteria
  Bacterial resistance: Kanamycin, 50 μg/mL
  Growth temperature: 37°C
  Growth strain: NEB Stable
  Copy number: High Copy
Gene/Insert
  Gene/Insert name: SLC36A1 (alt name: LYAAT-1, PAT1, TRAMD3)
  Species: H. sapiens (human)
  Insert size (bp): 1431
  Entrez Gene: SLC36A1 (a.k.a. Dct1, LYAAT1, PAT1, TRAMD3)
  Cloning method: Gateway Cloning
  Sequencing primers: 5′ M13-fwd; 3′ M13-rev
Terms and licenses: Academic/Nonprofit Terms; Industry Terms
Depositor comments: This plasmid contains a STOP codon at the end of the codon-optimized ORF. For the version of this plasmid that does not contain a STOP codon, please see Addgene plasmid 132084 For more information on the full Resolute plasmid collection, please see www.addgene.org/depositor-collections/re-solute/. Please provide your feedback on this plasmid to the RESOLUTE consortium by filling out their RESOLUTE repository feedback form: https://forms.office.com/Pages/ResponsePage.aspx?id=0e05yklzmkS7rjFGQL4N7z4feCLQvEJAmVcOCM_u885UN1JJRko0Ukg4TVQwNTZLOUxPQVJWT1NHUCQlQCN0PWcu
How to cite: pDONR221-SLC36A1_STOP was a gift from RESOLUTE Consortium & Giulio Superti-Furga (Addgene plasmid # 161250 ; http://n2t.net/addgene:161250 ; RRID:Addgene_161250)
