>Addgene plasmid #161250 | pDONR221-SLC36A1_STOP | depositor partial sequence | sequence record 312435 | Codon-optimized ORF of SLC36A1
ATGTCCACCCAGCGGCTGAGAAACGAGGACTACCACGATTATAGCTCCACAGACGTGTCTCCTGAGGAGA
GCCCATCCGAGGGCCTGAACAATCTGTCTAGCCCTGGCAGCTACCAGAGGTTCGGCCAGTCTAATAGCAC
CACATGGTTTCAGACCCTGATCCACCTGCTGAAGGGCAACATCGGAACAGGACTGCTGGGACTGCCACTG
GCAGTGAAGAATGCCGGCATCGTGATGGGCCCCATCAGCCTGCTGATCATCGGCATCGTGGCCGTGCACT
GCATGGGCATCCTGGTGAAGTGCGCCCACCACTTCTGTCGGAGACTGAACAAGTCCTTTGTGGACTACGG
CGATACAGTGATGTATGGCCTGGAGTCCTCTCCATGTTCTTGGCTCAGAAATCACGCCCATTGGGGTAGG
CGCGTGGTGGACTTCTTTCTGATCGTGACCCAGCTGGGCTTCTGCTGCGTGTACTTCGTGTTTCTGGCCG
ATAACTTTAAGCAGGTCATCGAGGCCGCCAATGGCACCACAAACAATTGCCACAACAATGAGACAGTGAT
CCTGACCCCTACAATGGATTCCAGACTGTATATGCTGTCTTTCCTGCCATTTCTGGTGCTGCTGGTGTTC
ATCAGGAACCTGCGCGCCCTGTCCATCTTTTCTCTGCTGGCCAATATCACCATGCTGGTGTCCCTGGTCA
TGATCTACCAGTTCATCGTGCAGAGGATCCCAGACCCATCTCACCTGCCACTGGTGGCACCTTGGAAGAC
CTATCCCCTGTTCTTTGGCACAGCCATCTTCAGCTTTGAGGGCATCGGCATGGTGCTGCCTCTGGAGAAC
AAGATGAAGGATCCACGCAAGTTCCCCCTGATCCTGTACCTGGGCATGGTCATCGTGACCATCCTGTACA
TCAGCCTGGGCTGCCTGGGCTATCTGCAGTTTGGCGCCAATATCCAGGGCTCCATCACACTGAACCTGCC
CAATTGTTGGCTGTACCAGAGCGTGAAGCTGCTGTATTCCATCGGCATCTTCTTTACCTACGCCCTGCAG
TTCTATGTGCCCGCCGAGATCATCATCCCCTTCTTCGTGAGCAGGGCACCAGAGCACTGCGAGCTGGTGG
TGGACCTGTTCGTGAGAACCGTGCTGGTGTGCCTGACATGTATCCTGGCCATCCTGATCCCCCGGCTGGA
CCTGGTCATCAGCCTGGTGGGATCCGTGAGCTCCTCTGCCCTGGCCCTGATCATCCCCCCTCTGCTGGAG
GTGACCACATTCTATTCTGAGGGCATGAGCCCTCTGACCATCTTTAAGGACGCCCTGATCAGCATCCTGG
GCTTCGTGGGCTTTGTGGTGGGCACATACGAGGCCCTGTATGAGCTGATCCAGCCTTCTAACGCCCCAAT
CTTCATCAATAGCACCTGTGCCTTTATCTAA
